Addgene plasmid #80495: pTALdNC-AAVS1_T1
Purpose: AAVS1 TALEN expression vector (Left)
Depositing lab: Knut Woltjen. Depositing organization: Kyoto University, Center for iPS Cell Research and Application. Publication: Engineering the AAVS1 locus for consistent and scalable transgene expression in human iPSCs and their differentiated derivatives. Oceguera-Yanez F, Kim SI, Matsumoto T, Tan GW, Xiang L, Hatani T, Kondo T, Ikeya M, Yoshida Y, Inoue H, Woltjen K. Methods. 2015 Dec 18. pii: S1046-2023(15)30181-X. doi: 10.1016/j.ymeth.2015.12.012. PubMed 26707206.
Backbone
  Vector backbone: pDONR221
  Backbone size w/o insert (bp): 2300
  Total vector size (bp): 5863
  Modifications to backbone: silent mutation to remove Esp3I site in KanR
  Vector type: Gateway Entry
Growth in bacteria
  Bacterial resistance: Kanamycin, 50 μg/mL
  Growth temperature: 37°C
  Growth strain: DH5alpha
  Copy number: High Copy
Gene/Insert
  Gene/Insert name: AAVS1 TALEN (Left)
  Species: Synthetic
  Insert size (bp): 3573
  Promoter: none
  Cloning method: Unknown
  Sequencing primers: 5′ CTACAAACTCTTCCTGTTAGTTAG
Terms and licenses: Academic/Nonprofit Terms; Industry Terms: Not Available to Industry
Depositor comments: Gateway assembled into a custom Gateway Entry vector using Addgene Kit #1000000024
How to cite: pTALdNC-AAVS1_T1 was a gift from Knut Woltjen (Addgene plasmid # 80495 ; http://n2t.net/addgene:80495 ; RRID:Addgene_80495)
