[The description below was written by a language model from this plasmid's Addgene catalogue record and pLannotate feature annotations shown in this document.]
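Description:
pTALdNC-AAVS1_T1 is a Gateway entry clone built on a modified pDONR221 backbone that carries the left-hand member of a TALEN pair directed against the human AAVS1 safe-harbour locus. The plasmid is 5,863 bp in total, replicates in E. coli from a high-copy ColE1/pUC-type origin and is selected with kanamycin. The KanR gene carries a silent mutation that removes an Esp3I site, presumably so that this type IIS enzyme can be used for Golden Gate-style repeat assembly, although the record does not say so. rrnB T1 and T2 terminators lie upstream of the cloning region and insulate it from read-through transcription. A short annotated RSF ori fragment is only a partial match, not a functional second origin.

The synthetic insert of about 3.6 kb sits between attL1 and attL2 sites. The annotation picks up AvrBs3-like TAL effector sequence at the N-terminal end and again just before the nuclease. The unannotated stretch between these fragments most likely holds the custom repeat array that specifies the AAVS1 target half-site. The "dNC" in the name may indicate truncated N- and C-terminal TAL scaffolds, but this is not stated. The TAL domain is followed directly by a fragment of the FokI endonuclease, which must dimerise with a partner TALEN bound on the opposite strand to make a double-strand break.

The entry vector has no promoter, so the TALEN is not expressed from this plasmid despite the "expression vector" wording in the record. The coding sequence is meant to be moved by LR recombination into a destination vector that supplies the promoter. According to the associated work, the TALEN pair is used for targeted transgene integration at AAVS1 in human iPS cells.
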