Features (pLannotate 1.2.2; 10 found; start..end, strand, type, name):
      1..46      +  rep_origin     RSF ori (fragment): Plasmids containing the RSF 1030 origin of replication can be propagated in E. coli cells that contain additional plasmids with compatible origins.
    106..149     -  terminator     rrnB T1 terminator: Escherichia coli rrnB; transcription terminator T1 from the E. coli rrnB gene
    281..308     +  terminator     rrnB T2 terminator: transcription terminator T2 from the E. coli rrnB gene
    358..457     +  protein_bind   attL1: mutant version of attL; recombination site for the Gateway® LR reaction LR Clonase™
    493..1125    +  CDS            avrBs3 (fragment): AVRB3_XANEU - Experimental evidence at protein level: Swiss-Prot protein existence level 1. Avirulence protein. Acts as a transcription factor in C.annuum plants. In susceptible plants lacking the Bs3 resistance gene induces expression of a number of genes, including genes homologous to a family of auxin-induced genes, alpha-expansin genes, pectate lyase, anthocyanidin glucoside rhamnosyl transferase and at least one transcription factor, UPA20. Their expression leads to plant hypertrophy in mesophyll cells, probably mainly mediated by UPA20 (PubMed:17962565). In resistant plants induces the h
   3328..3471    +  CDS            avrBs3 (fragment): AVRB3_XANEU - Experimental evidence at protein level: Swiss-Prot protein existence level 1. Avirulence protein. Acts as a transcription factor in C.annuum plants. In susceptible plants lacking the Bs3 resistance gene induces expression of a number of genes, including genes homologous to a family of auxin-induced genes, alpha-expansin genes, pectate lyase, anthocyanidin glucoside rhamnosyl transferase and at least one transcription factor, UPA20. Their expression leads to plant hypertrophy in mesophyll cells, probably mainly mediated by UPA20 (PubMed:17962565). In resistant plants induces the h
   3475..4062    +  CDS            fokIR (fragment): T2F1_PLAOK - Also known as rfoKI. Experimental evidence at protein level: Swiss-Prot protein existence level 1. Recognizes the double-stranded sequence 5'-GGATG-3'/3'-CATCC- 5' and cleaves respectively 14 bases after G-1 and 13 bases before C-1. From Planomicrobium okeanokoites (Planococcus okeanokoites) (Flavobacterium okeanokoites).
   4092..4191    -  protein_bind   attL2: mutant version of attL; recombination site for the Gateway® LR reaction LR Clonase™
   4314..5123    +  CDS            KanR: aminoglycoside phosphotransferase; aph(3')-Ia; confers resistance to kanamycin in bacteria or G418 (Geneticin®) in eukaryotes
   5213..5801    +  rep_origin     ori: high-copy-number ColE1/pMB1/pBR322/pUC origin of replication
>Addgene plasmid #80495 | pTALdNC-AAVS1_T1 | addgene full sequence | sequence record 447560 | Addgene NGS Result
CTTTCCTGCGTTATCCCCTGATTCTGTGGATAACCGTATTACCGCTAGCATGGATCTCGGGGACGTCTAA
CTACTAAGCGAGAGTAGGGAACTGCCAGGCATCAAATAAAACGAAAGGCTCAGTCGGAAGACTGGGCCTT
TCGTTTTATCTGTTGTTTGTCGGTGAACGCTCTCCTGAGTAGGACAAATCCGCCGGGAGCGGATTTGAAC
GTTGTGAAGCAACGGCCCGGAGGGTGGCGGGCAGGACGCCCGCCATAAACTGCCAGGCATCAAACTAAGC
AGAAGGCCATCCTGACGGATGGCCTTTTTGCGTTTCTACAAACTCTTCCTGTTAGTTAGTTACTTAAGCT
CGGGCCCCAAATAATGATTTTATTTTGACTGATAGTGACCTGTTCGTTGCAACAAATTGATAAGCAATGC
TTTTTTATAATGCCAACTTTGTACAAAAAAGCAGGCTTTAAAGGAACCAATTCAGTCGACTGGATCACCA
TGGCTTCCTCCCCTCCAAAGAAAAAGAGAAAGGTTAGTTGGAAGGACGCAAGTGGTTGGTCTAGAATGCA
TGCGGCCCCGCGACGGCGTGCTGCGCAACCCTCCGACGCTTCGCCGGCCGCGCAGGTGGATCTACGCACG
CTCGGCTACAGTCAGCAGCAGCAAGAGAAGATCAAACCGAAGGTGCGTTCGACAGTGGCGCAGCACCACG
AGGCACTGGTGGGCCATGGGTTTACACACGCGCACATCGTTGCGCTCAGCCAACACCCGGCAGCGTTAGG
GACCGTCGCTGTCACGTATCAGCACATAATCACGGCGTTGCCAGAGGCGACACACGAAGACATCGTTGGC
GTCGGCAAACAGTGGTCCGGCGCACGCGCCCTGGAGGCCTTGCTCACGGATGCGGGGGAGTTGAGAGGTC
CGCCGTTACAGTTGGACACAGGCCAACTTGTGAAGATTGCAAAACGTGGCGGCGTGACCGCAATGGAGGC
AGTGCATGCATCGCGCAATGCACTGACGGGTGCCCCCCTGAACCTGACCCCGGACCAAGTGGTGGCTATC
GCCAGCAACATTGGCGGCAAGCAAGCGCTCGAAACGGTGCAGCGGCTGTTGCCGGTGCTGTGCCAGGACC
ATGGCCTGACCCCGGACCAAGTGGTGGCTATCGCCAGCAACGGTGGCGGCAAGCAAGCGCTCGAAACGGT
GCAGCGGCTGTTGCCGGTGCTGTGCCAGGACCATGGCCTGACTCCGGACCAAGTGGTGGCTATCGCCAGC
CACGATGGCGGCAAGCAAGCGCTCGAAACGGTGCAGCGGCTGTTGCCGGTGCTGTGCCAGGACCATGGCC
TGACCCCGGACCAAGTGGTGGCTATCGCCAGCAACGGTGGCGGCAAGCAAGCGCTCGAAACGGTGCAGCG
GCTGTTGCCGGTGCTGTGCCAGGACCATGGCCTGACCCCGGACCAAGTGGTGGCTATCGCCAGCAACAAT
GGCGGCAAGCAAGCGCTCGAAACGGTGCAGCGGCTGTTGCCGGTGCTGTGCCAGGACCATGGCCTGACCC
CGGACCAAGTGGTGGCTATCGCCAGCAACGGTGGCGGCAAGCAAGCGCTCGAAACGGTGCAGCGGCTGTT
GCCGGTGCTGTGCCAGGACCATGGCCTGACTCCGGACCAAGTGGTGGCTATCGCCAGCCACGATGGCGGC
AAGCAAGCGCTCGAAACGGTGCAGCGGCTGTTGCCGGTGCTGTGCCAGGACCATGGCCTGACTCCGGACC
AAGTGGTGGCTATCGCCAGCCACGATGGCGGCAAGCAAGCGCTCGAAACGGTGCAGCGGCTGTTGCCGGT
GCTGTGCCAGGACCATGGCCTGACTCCGGACCAAGTGGTGGCTATCGCCAGCCACGATGGCGGCAAGCAA
GCGCTCGAAACGGTGCAGCGGCTGTTGCCGGTGCTGTGCCAGGACCATGGCCTGACTCCGGACCAAGTGG
TGGCTATCGCCAGCCACGATGGCGGCAAGCAAGCGCTCGAAACGGTGCAGCGGCTGTTGCCGGTGCTGTG
CCAGGACCATGGCCTGACCCCGGACCAAGTGGTGGCTATCGCCAGCAACGGTGGCGGCAAGCAAGCGCTC
GAAACGGTGCAGCGGCTGTTGCCGGTGCTGTGCCAGGACCATGGCCTGACTCCGGACCAAGTGGTGGCTA
TCGCCAGCCACGATGGCGGCAAGCAAGCGCTCGAAACGGTGCAGCGGCTGTTGCCGGTGCTGTGCCAGGA
CCATGGCCTGACTCCGGACCAAGTGGTGGCTATCGCCAGCCACGATGGCGGCAAGCAAGCGCTCGAAACG
GTGCAGCGGCTGTTGCCGGTGCTGTGCCAGGACCATGGCCTGACCCCGGACCAAGTGGTGGCTATCGCCA
GCAACATTGGCGGCAAGCAAGCGCTCGAAACGGTGCAGCGGCTGTTGCCGGTGCTGTGCCAGGACCATGG
CCTGACTCCGGACCAAGTGGTGGCTATCGCCAGCCACGATGGCGGCAAGCAAGCGCTCGAAACGGTGCAG
CGGCTGTTGCCGGTGCTGTGCCAGGACCATGGCCTGACTCCGGACCAAGTGGTGGCTATCGCCAGCCACG
ATGGCGGCAAGCAAGCGCTCGAAACGGTGCAGCGGCTGTTGCCGGTGCTGTGCCAGGACCATGGCCTGAC
TCCGGACCAAGTGGTGGCTATCGCCAGCCACGATGGCGGCAAGCAAGCGCTCGAAACGGTGCAGCGGCTG
TTGCCGGTGCTGTGCCAGGACCATGGCCTGACTCCGGACCAAGTGGTGGCTATCGCCAGCCACGATGGCG
GCAAGCAAGCGCTCGAAACGGTGCAGCGGCTGTTGCCGGTGCTGTGCCAGGACCATGGCCTGACCCCGGA
CCAAGTGGTGGCTATCGCCAGCAACATTGGCGGCAAGCAAGCGCTCGAAACGGTGCAGCGGCTGTTGCCG
GTGCTGTGCCAGGACCATGGCCTGACTCCGGACCAAGTGGTGGCTATCGCCAGCCACGATGGCGGCAAGC
AAGCGCTCGAAACGGTGCAGCGGCTGTTGCCGGTGCTGTGCCAGGACCATGGCCTGACCCCGGACCAAGT
GGTGGCTATCGCCAGCAACATTGGCGGCAAGCAAGCGCTCGAAACGGTGCAGCGGCTGTTGCCGGTGCTG
TGCCAGGACCATGGCCTGACCCCGGACCAAGTGGTGGCTATCGCCAGCAACAATGGCGGCAAGCAAGCGC
TCGAAACGGTGCAGCGGCTGTTGCCGGTGCTGTGCCAGGACCATGGCCTGACCCCGGACCAAGTGGTGGC
TATCGCCAGCAACGGTGGCGGCAAGCAAGCGCTCGAAAGCATTGTGGCCCAGCTGAGCCGGCCTGATCCG
GCGTTGGCCGCGTTGACCAACGACCACCTCGTCGCCTTGGCCTGCCTCGGCGGACGTCCTGCCATGGATG
CAGTGAAAAAGGGATTGCCGCACGCGCCGGAATTGATCAGATCCCAGCTAGTGAAATCTGAATTGGAAGA
GAAGAAATCTGAACTTAGACATAAATTGAAATATGTGCCACATGAATATATTGAATTGATTGAAATCGCA
AGAAATTCAACTCAGGATAGAATCCTTGAAATGAAGGTGATGGAGTTCTTTATGAAGGTTTATGGTTATC
GTGGTAAACATTTGGGTGGATCAAGGAAACCAGACGGAGCAATTTATACTGTCGGATCTCCTATTGATTA
CGGTGTGATCGTTGATACTAAGGCATATTCAGGAGGTTATAATCTTCCAATTGGTCAAGCAGATGAAATG
CAAAGATATGTCGAAGAGAATCAAACAAGAAACAAGCATATCAACCCTAATGAATGGTGGAAAGTCTATC
CATCTTCAGTAACAGAATTTAAGTTCTTGTTTGTGAGTGGTCATTTCAAAGGAAACTACAAAGCTCAGCT
TACAAGATTGAATCATATCACTAATTGTAATGGAGCTGTTCTTAGTGTAGAAGAGCTTTTGATTGGTGGA
GAAATGATTAAAGCTGGTACATTGACACTTGAGGAAGTGAGAAGGAAATTTAATAACGGTGAGATAAACT
TTTAATAGGCCGCCGCACTCGAGATATCTAGACCCAGCTTTCTTGTACAAAGTTGGCATTATAAGAAAGC
ATTGCTTATCAATTTGTTGCAACGAACAGGTCACTATCAGTCAAAATAAAATCATTATTTGCCATCCAGC
TGCAGCTCTGGCCCGTGTCTCAAAATCTCTGATGTTACATTGCACAAGATAAAAATATATCATCATGAAC
AATAAAACTGTCTGCTTACATAAACAGTAATACAAGGGGTGTTATGAGCCATATTCAACGGGAAACGTCG
AGGCCGCGATTAAATTCCAACATGGATGCTGATTTATATGGGTATAAATGGGCTCGCGATAATGTCGGGC
AATCAGGTGCGACAATCTATCGCTTGTATGGGAAGCCCGATGCGCCAGAGTTGTTTCTGAAACATGGCAA
AGGTAGCGTTGCCAATGATGTTACAGATGAGATGGTCAGACTAAACTGGCTGACGGAATTTATGCCTCTT
CCGACCATCAAGCATTTTATCCGTACTCCTGATGATGCATGGTTACTCACCACTGCGATCCCCGGAAAAA
CAGCATTCCAGGTATTAGAAGAATATCCTGATTCAGGTGAAAATATTGTTGATGCGCTGGCAGTGTCCCT
GCGCCGGTTGCATTCGATTCCTGTTTGTAATTGTCCTTTTAACAGCGATCGCGTATTTCGTCTGGCTCAG
GCGCAATCACGAATGAATAACGGTTTGGTTGATGCGAGTGATTTTGATGACGAGCGTAATGGCTGGCCTG
TTGAACAAGTCTGGAAAGAAATGCATAAACTTTTGCCATTCTCACCGGATTCAGTCGTCACTCATGGTGA
TTTCTCACTTGATAACCTTATTTTTGACGAGGGGAAATTAATAGGTTGTATTGATGTTGGACGAGTCGGA
ATCGCAGACCGATACCAGGATCTTGCCATCCTATGGAACTGCCTCGGTGAGTTTTCTCCTTCATTACAGA
AACGGCTTTTTCAAAAATATGGTATTGATAATCCTGATATGAATAAATTGCAGTTTCATTTGATGCTCGA
TGAGTTTTTCTAATCAGAATTGGTTAATTGGTTGTAACATTATTCAGATTGGGCCCCGTTCCACTGAGCG
TCAGACCCCGTAGAAAAGATCAAAGGATCTTCTTGAGATCCTTTTTTTCTGCGCGTAATCTGCTGCTTGC
AAACAAAAAAACCACCGCTACCAGCGGTGGTTTGTTTGCCGGATCAAGAGCTACCAACTCTTTTTCCGAA
GGTAACTGGCTTCAGCAGAGCGCAGATACCAAATACTGTTCTTCTAGTGTAGCCGTAGTTAGGCCACCAC
TTCAAGAACTCTGTAGCACCGCCTACATACCTCGCTCTGCTAATCCTGTTACCAGTGGCTGCTGCCAGTG
GCGATAAGTCGTGTCTTACCGGGTTGGACTCAAGACGATAGTTACCGGATAAGGCGCAGCGGTCGGGCTG
AACGGGGGGTTCGTGCACACAGCCCAGCTTGGAGCGAACGACCTACACCGAACTGAGATACCTACAGCGT
GAGCTATGAGAAAGCGCCACGCTTCCCGAAGGGAGAAAGGCGGACAGGTATCCGGTAAGCGGCAGGGTCG
GAACAGGAGAGCGCACGAGGGAGCTTCCAGGGGGAAACGCCTGGTATCTTTATAGTCCTGTCGGGTTTCG
CCACCTCTGACTTGAGCGTCGATTTTTGTGATGCTCGTCAGGGGGGCGGAGCCTATGGAAAAACGCCAGC
AACGCGGCCTTTTTACGGTTCCTGGCCTTTTGCTGGCCTTTTGCTCACATGTT
