>Addgene plasmid #80495 | pTALdNC-AAVS1_T1 | addgene partial sequence | sequence record 155361 | pENTR-F 5'-CTACAAACTCTTCCTGTTAGTTAG-3'
ATGATTTTATTTTGACTGATAGTGACCTGTTCGTTGCAACAAATTGATAAGCAATGCTTTTTTATAATGC
CAACTTTGTACAAAAAAGCAGGCTTTAAAGGAACCAATTCAGTCGACTGGATCACCATGGCTTCCTCCCC
TCCAAAGAAAAAGAGAAAGGTTAGTTGGAAGGACGCAAGTGGTTGGTCTAGAATGCATGCGGCCCCGCGA
CGGCGTGCTGCGCAACCCTCCGACGCTTCGCCGGCCGCGCAGGTGGATCTACGCACGCTCGGCTACAGTC
AGCAGCAGCAAGAGAAGATCAAACCGAAGGTGCGTTCGACAGTGGCGCAGCACCACGAGGCACTGGTGGG
CCATGGGTTTACACACGCGCACATCGTTGCGCTCAGCCAACACCCGGCAGCGTTAGGGACCGTCGCTGTC
ACGTATCAGCACATAATCACGGCGTTGCCAGAGGCGACACACGAAGACATCGTTGGCGTCGGCAAACAGT
GGTCCGGCGCACGCGCCCTGGAGGCCTTGCTCACGGATGCGGGGGAGTTGAGAGGTCCGCCGTTACAGTT
GGACACAGGCCAACTTGTGAAGATTGCAAAACGTGGCGGCGTGACCGCAATGGAGGCAGTGCATGCATCG
CGCAATGCACTGACGGGTGCCCCCCTGAACCTGACCCCGGACCAAGTGGTGGCTATCGCCAGCAACATTG
GCGGCAAGCAAGCGCTCGAAACGGTGCAGCGGCTGTTGCCGGTGCTGTGCCAGGACCATGGCCTGACCCC
GGACCAAGTGGTGGCTATCGCCAGCAACGGTGGCGGCA
