>Addgene plasmid #80495 | pTALdNC-AAVS1_T1 | addgene partial sequence | sequence record 155363 | pENTR-R 5'-ATGGCTCATAACACCCCTTG-3'
GTTTTATTGTTCATGATGATATATTTTTATCTTGTGCAATGTAACATCAGAGATTTTGAGACACGGGCCA
GAGCTGCAGCTGGATGGCAAATAATGATTTTATTTTGACTGATAGTGACCTGTTCGTTGCAACAAATTGA
TAAGCAATGCTTTCTTATAATGCCAACTTTGTACAAGAAAGCTGGGTCTAGATATCTCGAGTGCGGCGGC
CTATTAAAAGTTTATCTCACCGTTATTAAATTTCCTTCTCACTTCCTCAAGTGTCAATGTACCAGCTTTA
ATCATTTCTCCACCAATCAAAAGCTCTTCTACACTAAGAACAGCTCCATTACAATTAGTGATATGATTCA
ATCTTGTAAGCTGAGCTTTGTAGTTTCCTTTGAAATGACCACTCACAAACAAGAACTTAAATTCTGTTAC
TGAAGATGGATAGACTTTCCACCATTCATTAGGGTTGATATGCTTGTTTCTTGTTTGATTCTCTTCGACA
TATCTTTGCATTTCATCTGCTTGACCAATTGGAAGATTATAACCTCCTGAATATGCCTTAGTATCAACGA
TCACACCGTAATCAATAGGAGATCCGACAGTATAAATTGCTCCGTCTGGTTTCCTTGATCCACCCAAATG
TTTACCACGATAACCATAAACCTTCATAAAGAACTCCATCACCTTCATTTCAAGGATTCTATCCTGAGTT
GAATTTCTTGCGATTTCAATCAATTCAATATATTCATGTGGCACATATTTCAATTTATGTCTAAGTTCAG
ATTTCTTCTC
